>Addgene plasmid #234351 | EML6442_p35S-mCherry2-SV40 | addgene full sequence | sequence record 485607 | Addgene NGS Result
GGGACACGAAGTGATCCGTTTAAACTATCAGTGTTTGACAGGATATATTGGCGGGTAAACCTAAGAGAAA
AGAGCGTTTATTAGAATAATCGGATATTTAAAAGGGCGTGAAAAGGTTTATCCGTTCGTCCATTTGTATG
TGCATGCCAACCACAGGGTTCCCCTCGGGAGTCAGCCGTGCGGCTGCATGAAATCCTGGCCGGTTTGTCT
GATGCCAAGCTGGCGGCCTGGCCGGCCAGCTTGGCCGCTGAAGAAACCGAGCGCCGCCGTCTAAAAAGGT
GATGTGTATTTGAGTAAAACAGCTTGCGTCATGCGGTCGCTGCGTATATGATGCGATGAGTAAATAAACA
AATACGCAAGGGGAACGCATGAAGGTTATCGCTGTACTTAACCAGAAAGGCGGGTCAGGCAAGACGACCA
TCGCAACCCATCTAGCCCGCGCCCTGCAACTCGCCGGGGCCGATGTTCTGTTAGTCGATTCCGATCCCCA
GGGCAGTGCCCGCGATTGGGCGGCCGTGCGGGAAGATCAACCGCTAACCGTTGTCGGCATCGACCGCCCG
ACGATTGACCGCGACGTGAAGGCCATCGGCCGGCGCGACTTCGTAGTGATCGACGGAGCGCCCCAGGCGG
CGGACTTGGCTGTGTCCGCGATCAAGGCAGCCGACTTCGTGCTGATTCCGGTGCAGCCAAGCCCTTACGA
CATATGGGCCACCGCCGACCTGGTGGAGCTGGTTAAGCAGCGCATTGAGGTCACGGATGGAAGGCTACAA
GCGGCCTTTGTCGTGTCGCGGGCGATCAAAGGCACGCGCATCGGCGGTGAGGTTGCCGAGGCGCTGGCCG
GGTACGAGCTGCCCATTCTTGAGTCCCGTATCACGCAGCGCGTGAGCTACCCAGGCACTGCCGCCGCCGG
CACAACCGTTCTTGAATCAGAACCCGAGGGCGACGCTGCCCGCGAGGTCCAGGCGCTGGCCGCTGAAATT
AAATCAAAACTCATTTGAGTTAATGAGGTAAAGAGAAAATGAGCAAAAGCACAAACACGCTAAGTGCCGG
CCGTCCGAGCGCACGCAGCAGCAAGGCTGCAACGTTGGCCAGCCTGGCAGACACGCCAGCCATGAAGCGG
GTCAACTTTCAGTTGCCGGCGGAGGATCACACCAAGCTGAAGATGTACGCGGTACGCCAAGGCAAGACCA
TTACCGAGCTGCTATCTGAATACATCGCGCAGCTACCAGAGTAAATGAGCAAATGAATAAATGAGTAGAT
GAATTTTAGCGGCTAAAGGAGGCGGCATGGAAAATCAAGAACAACCAGGCACCGACGCCGTGGAATGCCC
CATGTGTGGAGGAACGGGCGGTTGGCCAGGCGTAAGCGGCTGGGTTGTCTGCCGGCCCTGCAATGGCACT
GGAACCCCCAAGCCCGAGGAATCGGCGTGAGCGGTCGCAAACCATCCGGCCCGGTACAAATCGGCGCGGC
GCTGGGTGATGACCTGGTGGAGAAGTTGAAGGCCGCGCAGGCCGCCCAGCGGCAACGCATCGAGGCAGAA
GCACGCCCCGGTGAATCGTGGCAAGCGGCCGCTGATCGAATCCGCAAAGAATCCCGGCAACCGCCGGCAG
CCGGTGCGTCGTCGATTAGGAAGCCGCCCAAGGGCGACGAGCAACCAGATTTTTTCGTTCCGATGCTCTA
TGACGTGGGCACCCGCGATAGTCGCAGCATCATGGACGTGGCCGTTTTCCGTCTGTCGAAGCGTGACCGA
CGAGCTGGCGAGGTGATCCGCTACGAGCTTCCAGACGGGCACGTAGAGGTTTCCGCAGGGCCGGCCGGCA
TGGCCAGTGTGTGGGATTACGACCTGGTACTGATGGCGGTTTCCCATCTAACCGAATCCATGAACCGATA
CCGGGAAGGGAAGGGAGACAAGCCCGGCCGCGTGTTCCGTCCACACGTTGCGGACGTACTCAAGTTCTGC
CGGCGAGCCGATGGCGGAAAGCAGAAAGACGACCTGGTAGAAACCTGCATTCGGTTAAACACCACGCACG
TTGCCATGCAGCGTACGAAGAAGGCCAAGAACGGCCGCCTGGTGACGGTATCCGAGGGTGAAGCCTTGAT
TAGCCGCTACAAGATCGTAAAGAGCGAAACCGGGCGGCCGGAGTACATCGAGATCGAGCTAGCTGATTGG
ATGTACCGCGAGATCACAGAAGGCAAGAACCCGGACGTGCTGACGGTTCACCCCGATTACTTTTTGATCG
ATCCCGGCATCGGCCGTTTTCTCTACCGCCTGGCACGCCGCGCCGCAGGCAAGGCAGAAGCCAGATGGTT
GTTCAAGACGATCTACGAACGCAGTGGCAGCGCCGGAGAGTTCAAGAAGTTCTGTTTCACCGTGCGCAAG
CTGATCGGGTCAAATGACCTGCCGGAGTACGATTTGAAGGAGGAGGCGGGGCAGGCTGGCCCGATCCTAG
TCATGCGCTACCGCAACCTGATCGAGGGCGAAGCATCCGCCGGTTCCTAATGTACGGAGCAGATGCTAGG
GCAAATTGCCCTAGCAGGGGAAAAAGGTCGAAAAAGCTTCTTTCCTGTGGATAGCACGTACATTGGGAAC
CCAAAGCCGTACATTGGGAACCGGAACCCGTACATTGGGAACCCAAAGCCGTACATTGGGAACCGGTCAC
ACATGTAAGTGACTGATATAAAAGAGAAAAAAGGCGATTTTTCCGCCTAAAACTCTTTAAAACTTATTAA
AACTCTTAAAACCCGCCTGGCCTGTGCATAACTGTCTGGCCAGCGCACAGCCGAACAGCTGCAAAAAGCG
CCCACATCAAGGCTCCGAGTGCGCGGAACCCCTATTTGTTTATTTTTCTAAATACATTCAAATATGTATC
CGCTCATGAGACAATAACCCKSMTRRMYKGTGCATAACTGTCTGGCCAGCGCACAGCCGAACAGCTGCAA
AAAGCGCCCACATCAAGGCTCCGAGTGCGCGGAACCCCTATTTGTTTATTTTTCTAAATACATTCAAATA
TGTATCCGCTCATGAGACAATAACCCTGATAAATGCTTCAATAATATTGAAAAAGGAAGAGTATGGCTAA
AATGAGAATATCACCGGAATTGAAAAAACTGATCGAAAAATACCGCTGCGTAAAAGATACGGAAGGAATG
TCTCCTGCTAAGGTATATAAGCTGGTGGGAGAAAATGAAAACCTATATTTAAAAATGACGGACAGCCGGT
ATAAAGGGACCACCTATGATGTGGAACGGGAAAAGGACATGATGCTATGGCTGGAAGGAAAGCTGCCTGT
TCCAAAGGTCCTGCACTTTGAACGGCATGATGGCTGGAGCAATCTGCTCATGAGTGAGGCCGATGGCGTC
CTTTGCTCGGAAGAGTATGAAGATGAACAAAGCCCTGAAAAGATTATCGAGCTGTATGCGGAGTGCATCA
GGCTCTTTCACTCCATCGACATATCGGATTGTCCCTATACGAATAGCTTAGACAGCCGCTTAGCCGAATT
GGATTACTTACTGAATAACGATCTGGCCGATGTGGATTGCGAAAACTGGGAAGAGGACACTCCATTTAAA
GATCCGCGCGAGCTGTATGATTTTTTAAAGACGGAAAAGCCCGAAGAGGAACTTGTCTTTTCCCACGGCG
ACCTGGGAGACAGCAACATCTTTGTGAAAGATGGCAAAGTAAGTGGCTTTATTGATCTTGGGAGAAGCGG
CAGGGCGGACAAGTGGTATGACATTGCCTTCTGCGTCCGGTCGCTCAGGGAGGATATCGGGGAAGAACAG
TATGTCGAGCTATTTTTTGACTTACTGGGGATCAAGCCTGATTGGGAGAAAATAAAATATTATATTTTAC
TGGATGAATTGTTTTAGCTGTCAGACCAAGTTTACTCATATATACTTTAGATTGATTTAAAACTTCATTT
TTAATTTAAAAGGATCTAGGTGAAGATCCTTTTTGATAATCTCATGACCAAAATCCCTTAACGTGAGTTT
TCGTTCCACTGAGCGTCAGACCCCGTAGAAAAGATCAAAGGATCTTCTTGAGATCCTTTTTTTCTGCGCG
TAATCTGCTGCTTGCAAACAAAAAAACCACCGCTACCAGCGGTGGTTTGTTTGCCGGATCAAGAGCTACC
AACTCTTTTTCCGAAGGTAACTGGCTTCAGCAGAGCGCAGATACCAAATACTGTTCTTCTAGTGTAGCCG
TAGTTAGGCCACCACTTCAAGAACTCTGTAGCACCGCCTACATACCTCGCTCTGCTAATCCTGTTACCAG
TGGCTGCTGCCAGTGGCGATAAGTCGTGTCTTACCGGGTTGGACTCAAGACGATAGTTACCGGATAAGGC
GCAGCGGTCGGGCTGAACGGGGGGTTCGTGCACACAGCCCAGCTTGGAGCGAACGACCTACACCGAACTG
AGATACCTACAGCGTGAGCTATGAGAAAGCGCCACGCTTCCCGAAGGGAGAAAGGCGGACAGGTATCCGG
TAAGCGGCAGGGTCGGAACAGGAGAGCGCACGAGGGAGCTTCCAGGGGGAAACGCCTGGTATCTTTATAG
TCCTGTCGGGTTTCGCCACCTCTGACTTGAGCGTCGATTTTTGTGATGCTCGTCAGGGGGGCGGAGCCTA
TGGAAAAACGCCAGCAACGCGGCCTTTTTACGGTTCCTGCTCGGATCTGTTGGACCGGACAGTAGTCATG
GTTGATGGGCTGCCTGTATCGAGTGGTGATTTTGTGCCGAGCTGCCGGTCGGGGAGCTGTTGGCTGGCTG
GTGGCAGGATATATTGTGGTGTAAACAAATTGACGCTTAGACAACTTAATAACACATTGCGGACGTTTTT
AATGTACTGGGGTTGAACACTCTGTGCCGAATTCGGATCCGGAGCGGAGAATTAAGGGAGTCACGTTATG
ACCCCCGCCGATGACGCGGGACAAGCCGTTTTACGTTTGGAACTGACAGAACCGCAACGTTGAAGGAGCC
ACTGAGCCGCGGGTTTCTGGAGTTTAATGAGCTAAGCACATACGTCAGAAACCATTATTGCGCGTTCAAA
AGTCGCCTAAGGTCACTATCAGCTAGCAAATATTTCTTGTCAAAAATGCTCCACTGACGTTCCATAAATT
CCCCTCGGTATCCAATTAGAGTCTCATATTCACTCTCCTATTTTTACAACAATTACCAACAACAACAAAC
AACAAACAACATTACAATTACATTTACAATTACCATGGTTGAACAAGATGGATTGCACGCAGGTTCTCCG
GCCGCTTGGGTGGAGAGGCTATTCGGCTATGACTGGGCACAACAGACAATCGGCTGCTCTGATGCCGCCG
TGTTCCGGCTGTCAGCGCAGGGGCGCCCGGTTCTTTTTGTCAAGACCGACCTGTCCGGTGCCCTGAATGA
ACTGCAGGACGAGGCAGCGCGGCTATCGTGGCTGGCCACGACGGGCGTTCCTTGCGCAGCTGTGCTCGAC
GTTGTCACTGAAGCGGGAAGGGACTGGCTGCTATTGGGCGAAGTGCCGGGGCAGGATCTCCTGTCATCTC
ACCTTGCTCCTGCCGAGAAAGTATCCATCATGGCTGATGCAATGCGGCGGCTGCATACGCTTGATCCGGC
TACCTGCCCATTCGACCACCAAGCGAAACATCGCATCGAGCGAGCACGTACTCGGATGGAAGCCGGTCTT
GTCGATCAGGATGATCTGGACGAAGAGCATCAGGGGCTCGCGCCAGCCGAACTGTTCGCCAGGCTCAAGG
CGCGCATGCCCGACGGCGAGGATCTCGTCGTGACTCATGGCGATGCCTGCTTGCCGAATATCATGGTGGA
AAATGGCCGCTTTTCTGGATTCATCGACTGTGGCCGGCTGGGTGTGGCGGACCGCTATCAGGACATAGCG
TTGGCTACCCGTGATATTGCTGAAGAGCTTGGCGGCGAATGGGCTGACCGCTTCCTCGTGCTTTACGGTA
TCGCCGCTCCCGATTCGCAGCGCATCGCCTTCTATCGCCTTCTTGACGAGTTCTTCTGAGCGGGACTCTG
GGGTTCGCTAGAGTCCTGCTTTAATGAGATATGCGAGACGCCTATGATCGCATGATATTTGCTTTCAATT
CTGTTGTGCACGTTGTAAAAAACCTGAGCATGTGTAGCTCAGATCCTTACCGCCGGTTTCGGTTCATTCT
AATGAATATATCACCCGTTACTATCGTATTTTTATGAATAATATTCTCCGTTCAATTTACTGATTGTACC
CTACTACTTATATGTACAATATTAAAATGAAAACAATATATTGTGCTGAATAGGTTTATAGCGACATCTA
TGATAGAGCGCCACAATAACAAACAATTGCGTTTTATTATTACAAATCCAATTTTAAAAAAAGCGGCAGA
ACCGGTCAAACCTAAAAGACTGATTACATAAATCTTATTCAAATTTCAAAAGTGCCCCAGGGGCTAGTAT
CTACGACACACCGAGCGGCGAACTAATAACGCTCACTGAAGGGAACTCCGGTTCCCCGCCGGCGCGCATG
GGTGAGATTCCTTGAAGTTGAGTATTGGCCGTCCGCTCTACCGAAAGTTACGGGCACCATTCAACCCGGT
CCAGCACGGCGGCCGGGTAACCGACTTGCTGCCCCGAGAATTATGCAGCATTTTTTTGGTGTATGTGGGC
CCCAAATGAAGTGCAGGTCAAACCTTGACAGTGACGACAAATCGTTGGGCGGGTCCAGGGCGAATTTTGC
GACAACATGTCGAGGCTCAGCCGCTGCAAGAATTCAAGCTTGGAGGAATTCCAATCCCACAAAAATCTGA
GCTTAACAGCACAGTTGCTCCTCTCAGAGCAGAATCGGGTATTCAACACCCTCATATCAACTACTACGTT
GTGTATAACGGTCCACATGCCGGTATATACGATGACTGGGGTTGTACAAAGGCGGCAACAAACGGCGTTC
CCGGAGTTGCACACAAGAAATTTGCCACTATTACAGAGGCAAGAGCAGCAGCTGACGCGTACACAACAAG
TCAGCAAACAGACAGGTTGAACTTCATCCCCAAAGGAGAAGCTCAACTCAAGCCCAAGAGCTTTGCTAAG
GCCCTAACAAGCCCACCAAAGCAAAAAGCCCACTGGCTCACGCTAGGAACCAAAAGGCCCAGCAGTGATC
CAGCCCCAAAAGAGATCTCCTTTGCCCCGGAGATTACAATGGACGATTTCCTCTATCTTTACGATCTAGG
AAGGAAGTTCGAAGGTGAAGGTGACGACACTATGTTCACCACTGATAATGAGAAGGTTAGCCTCTTCAAT
TTCAGAAAGAATGCTGACCCACAGATGGTTAGAGAGGCCTACGCAGCAAGTCTCATCAAGACGATCTACC
CGAGTAACAATCTCCAGGAGATCAAATACCTTCCCAAGAAGGTTAAAGATGCAGTCAAAAGATTCAGGAC
TAATTGCATCAAGAACACAGAGAAAGACATATTTCTCAAGATCAGAAGTACTATTCCAGTATGGACGATT
CAAGGCTTGCTTCATAAACCAAGGCAAGTAATAGAGATTGGAGTCTCTAAAAAGGTAGTTCCTACTGAAT
CTAAGGCCATGCATGGAGTCTAAGATTCAAATCGAGGATCTAACAGAACTCGCCGTCAAGACTGGCGAAC
AGTTCATACAGAGTCTTTTACGACTCAATGACAAGAAGAAAATCTTCGTCAACATGGTGGAGCACGACAC
TCTGGTCTACTCCAAAAATGTCAAAGATACAGTCTCAGAAGATCAAAGGGCTATTGAGACTTTTCAACAA
AGGATAATTTCGGGAAACCTCCTCGGATTCCATTGCCCAGCTATCTGTCACTTCATCGAAAGGACAGTAG
AAAAGGAAGGTGGCTCCTACAAATGCCATCATTGCGATAAAGGAAAGGCTATCATTCAAGATCTCTCTGC
CGACAGTGGTCCCAAAGATGGACCCCCACCCACGAGGAGCATCGTGGAAAAAGAAGAGGTTCCAACCACG
TCTACAAAGCAAGTGGATTGATGTGACATCTCCACTGACGTAAGGGATGACGCACAATCCCACTATCCTT
CGCAAGACCCTTCCTCTATATAAGGAAGTTCATTTCATTTGGAGAGGACACGCTCGAGTATAAGAGCTCA
TTTTTACAACAATTACCAACAACAACAAACAACAAACAACATTACAATTACATTTACAATTATCGATACA
ATGGTGAGTAAAGGAGAAGAAAACAACTTAGCTATCATTAAAGAGTTCATGCGCTTCAAAGTTCACATGG
AGGGTTCTGTTAACGGTCACGAGTTCGAGATCGAAGGCGAAGGCGAGGGCCGTCCGTATGAAGGCACCCA
GACCGCCAAACTGAAAGTGACTAAAGGCGGCCCGCTGCCTTTTGCGTGGGACATCCTGAGCCCGCAATTT
ATGTACGGTTCTAAAGCGTATGTTAAACACCCAGCGGATATCCCGGACTATCTGAAGCTGTCTTTTCCGG
AAGGTTTCAACTGGGAACGCGTAATGAATTTTGAAGATGGTGGTGTCGTGACCGTCACTCAGGACTCCTC
CCTGCAGGATGGCGAGTTCATCTATAAAGTTAAACTGCGTGGTACTAATTTTCCATCTGATGGCCCGGTG
ATGCAGTGTAGGACGATGGGTTGGGAGGCGTCTACCGAACGCATGTATCCGGAAGATGGTGCGCTGAAAG
GCGAAATTAAACAGCGCCTGAAACTGAAAGATGGCGGCCATTATGACGCTGAAGTGAAAACCACGTACAA
AGCCAAGAAACCTGTGCAGCTGCCTGGCGCGTACAATGTGGATATTAAACTGGACATCTTATCTCATAAT
GAAGATTATACGATCGTAGAGCAATATGAGCGCGCGGAGGGTCGTCATTCTACCGGTGGCATGGATGAAC
TATACAAAGGCCCAAAAAAGAAGAGAAAGGTAGGCGCCTAAGCTTGTCCTGCTTTAATGAGATATGCGAG
AAGCCTATGATCGCATGATATTTGCTTTCAATTCTGTTGTGCACGTTGTAAAAAACCTGAGCATGTGTAG
CTCAGATCCTTACCGCCGGTTTCGGTTCATTCTAATGAATATATCACCCGTTACTATCGTATTTTTATGA
ATAATATTCTCCGTTCAATTTACTGATTGTACCCTACTACTTATATGTACAATATTAAAATGAAAACAAT
ATATTGTGCTGAATAGGTTTATAGCGACATCTATGATAGAGCGCCACAATAACAAACAATTGCGTTTTAT
TATTACAAATCCAATTTTAAAAAAAGCGGCAGAACCGGTCAAACCTAAAAGACTGATTACATAAATCTTA
TTCAAATTTCAAAAGTGCCCCAGGGGCTAGTATCTACGACACACCGAGCGGCGAACTAATAACGCTCACT
GAAGGGAACTCCGGTTCCCCGCCGGCGCGCATGGGTGAGATTCCTTGAAGTTGAGTATTGGCCGTCCGCT
CTACCGAAAGTTACGGGCACCATTCAACCCGGTCCAGCACGGCGGCCGGGTAACCGACTTGCTGCCCCGA
GAATTATGCAGCATTTTTTTGGTGTATGTGGGCCCCAAATGAAGTGCAGGTCAAACCTTGACAGTGACGA
CAAATCGTTGGGCGGGTCCAGGGCGAATTTTGCGACAACATGTCGAGGCTCAGCAGGACCGCTACTAGAG
GATGCACATGTGACCGA
Features (pLannotate 1.2.2; 20 found; start..end, strand, type, name):
     36..60      +  misc_feature   RB T-DNA repeat: right border repeat from nopaline C58 T-DNA
    369..998     +  CDS            pVS1 StaA: stability protein from the Pseudomonas plasmid pVS1 (Heeb et al., 2000)
   1427..2500    +  CDS            pVS1 RepA: replication protein from the Pseudomonas plasmid pVS1 (Heeb et al., 2000)
   2566..2760    +  rep_origin     pVS1 oriV: origin of replication for the Pseudomonas plasmid pVS1 (Heeb et al., 2000)
   2822..2890    +  promoter       AmpR promoter (fragment): bla
   2968..3072    +  promoter       AmpR promoter: bla
   3073..3867    +  CDS            KanR: aminoglycoside phosphotransferase; aphA-3; confers resistance to kanamycin
   4038..4626    +  rep_origin     ori: high-copy-number ColE1/pMB1/pBR322/pUC origin of replication
   4762..4786    +  misc_feature   LB T-DNA repeat: left border repeat from nopaline C58 T-DNA
   4949..5128    +  promoter       NOS promoter: nopaline synthase promoter
   5159..5213    +  misc_feature   TMV Ω: translational enhancer from the tobacco mosaic virus 5'-leader sequence (Gallie et al., 1988)
   5219..6009    +  CDS            NeoR/KanR (fragment): aminoglycoside phosphotransferase from Tn5; aph(3')-II (or nptII); confers resistance to neomycin, kanamycin, and G418 (Geneticin®)
   6036..6741    +  terminator     OCS terminator: octopine synthase terminator
   6765..7571    +  CDS            IBMP_CAMVB (fragment): Experimental evidence at protein level: Swiss-Prot protein existence level 1. Enhances the ribosomal termination-reinitiation event leading to the translation of major open reading frames on the polycistronic viral RNAs. From Cauliflower mosaic virus (strain Bari 1) (CaMV).
   7755..8100    +  promoter       CaMV 35S promoter: strong constitutive promoter from cauliflower mosaic virus
   8052..8098    +  promoter       minimal CaMV 35S promoter: minimal 35S promoter from cauliflower mosaic virus
   8129..8182    +  misc_feature   TMV Ω: translational enhancer from the tobacco mosaic virus 5'-leader sequence (Gallie et al., 1988)
   8191..8898    +  CDS            mCherry2: mCherry2 is a basic (constitutively fluorescent) red fluorescent protein published in 2017, derived from Discosoma sp.. It has very low acid sensitivity.
   8902..8922    +  CDS            SV40 NLS: nuclear localization signal of SV40 (simian virus 40) large T antigen
   8939..9646    +  terminator     OCS terminator: octopine synthase terminator
