[The description below was written by a language model from this plasmid's Addgene catalogue record and pLannotate feature annotations shown in this document.]
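Description:
EML6442_p35S-mCherry2-SV40 is a plant expression T-DNA binary vector of about 9.7 kb, assembled by Golden Gate cloning in the pICSL86922 backbone. Outside the T-DNA borders it carries a high-copy ColE1/pUC-type origin for propagation in E. coli, and the pVS1 replication module (oriV, RepA and the StaA stability protein), which allows stable maintenance in Agrobacterium. Bacterial selection is by kanamycin, through an aphA-3 gene driven by a bla promoter.

Between the nopaline-type left and right border repeats lie two plant transcription units in the same orientation. The first, next to the left border, is a plant selectable marker: a NOS promoter and TMV Ω translational enhancer driving nptII (annotated as a fragment), ended by an OCS terminator, which would confer kanamycin resistance on transformed plant tissue. The second is the reporter: a CaMV 35S promoter followed by a TMV Ω leader, the mCherry2 red fluorescent protein coding sequence fused at its C-terminus to the SV40 large T antigen nuclear localization signal, and a second OCS terminator. The annotated CaMV protein fragment just upstream of the 35S promoter most likely reflects a long version of the promoter region, not an intended coding sequence. The NLS should concentrate red fluorescence in nuclei, making transformed cells easier to score.

The stated purpose is to express mCherry2 in plant cells to trace transformation events, in the context of work on Agrobacterium-mediated genome editing in Arabidopsis. The catalogue lists the insert name as "SpeR", but no spectinomycin resistance feature appears in the annotated sequence. The construct name, purpose and feature table all point to mCherry2-NLS as the actual payload.
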