Addgene plasmid #234351: EML6442_p35S-mCherry2-SV40
Purpose: Expressed mCherry2 florescent proteins in plant cells for tracing transformation events
Depositing lab: Erh-Min Lai. Depositing organization: Institute of Plant and Microbial Biology, Academia Sinica. Publication: Floral stage optimization and immune evasion enhance Agrobacterium-mediated genome editing in Arabidopsis. Liu MS, Huang TK, Wang YC, Wang SC, Wu CH, Kuo CH, Lai EM. New Phytol. 2025 Nov 30. doi: 10.1111/nph.70795. PubMed 41321035.
Backbone
  Vector backbone: pICSL86922
  Vector type: Plant Expression
Growth in bacteria
  Bacterial resistance: Kanamycin, 50 μg/mL
  Growth temperature: 37°C
  Growth strain: DH5alpha
  Copy number: High Copy
Gene/Insert
  Gene/Insert name: SpeR
  Species: Synthetic
  Cloning method: Golden Gate
  Sequencing primers: 5′ AAGGTCTCAAATGGTGAGTAAAGGAGAAGA; 3′ AAGGTCTCAAAGCTTAGGCGCCTACCTTTCTCTTCTTTTTTGGGCCTTTGTATAGTTCATCCATGCCACC
Terms and licenses: Academic/Nonprofit Terms; Industry Terms: Not Available to Industry
How to cite: EML6442_p35S-mCherry2-SV40 was a gift from Erh-Min Lai (Addgene plasmid # 234351 ; http://n2t.net/addgene:234351 ; RRID:Addgene_234351)
